>Addgene plasmid #30371 | pHR-SIN-PTEN-S10N | addgene partial sequence | sequence record 36198 | pHR-SIN-F 5'-CCAAGGACCTGAAATGACCC-3'
CATCAGCCTGCTTCTCGCTTCTGTTCGCGCGCTTCTGCTTCCCGAGCTCTATAAAAGAGCTCACAACCCC
TCACTCGGCGCGCCAGTCCTCCGACAGACTGAGTCGCCCGGGGGGGATCCACTAGTAACGGCCGCCAGTG
TGCTGGAATTCGCCCTTCTCCCAGACATGACAGCCATCATCAAAGAGATCGTTAACAGAAACAAAAGGAG
ATATCAAGAGGATGGATTCGACTTAGACTTGACCTATATTTATCCAAACATTATTGCTATGGGATTTCCT
GCAGAAAGACTTGAAGGCGTATACAGGAACAATATTGATGATGTAGTAAGGTTTTTGGATTCAAAGCATA
AAAACCATTACAAGATATACAATCTTTGTGCTGAAAGACATTATGACACCGCCAAATTTAATTGCAGAGT
TGCACAATATCCTTTTGAAGACCATAACCCACCACAGCTAGAACTTATCAAACCCTTTTGTGAAGATCTT
GACCAATGGCTAAGTGAAGATGACAATCATGTTGCAGCAATTCACTGTAAAGCTGGAAAGGGACGAACTG
GTGTAATGATATGTGCATATTTATTACATCGGGGCAAATTTTTAAAGGCACAAGAGGCCCTAGATTTCTA
TGGGGAAGTAAGGACCAGAGACAAAAAGGGAGTAACTATTCCCAGTCAGAGGCGCTATGTGTATTATTAT
AGCTACCTGTTAAAGAATCATCTGGATTATAGACCAGTGGCACTGTTGTTTCACAAGATGATGTTTGAAA
CTATTCCAATGTTCAGTGGCGGAACTTGCAATCCTCAGTTTGTGGTCTGCCAGCTAAAGGTGAAGATATA
TTCC
