[The description below was written by a language model from this plasmid's Addgene catalogue record.]
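Description:
pHR-SIN-PTEN-S10N is a mammalian expression plasmid built on the pHR-SIN backbone (about 9 kb without insert) that carries a point-mutant form of the human tumour suppressor PTEN. The catalogue lists the vector type only as mammalian expression. The pHR-SIN name is conventionally associated with self-inactivating HIV-1-derived lentiviral transfer vectors, in which a deletion in the 3′ LTR silences LTR-driven transcription after integration, but the record provides no feature table, so the LTRs, packaging signal and other viral elements cannot be confirmed here. In bacteria the plasmid is maintained at high copy number and selected with ampicillin. The origin of replication is not specified, and no mammalian selection marker or reporter is recorded.

The insert is a 1,209 bp human PTEN coding sequence, consistent with the full-length open reading frame, bearing an S10N substitution near the N-terminus. It was cloned by restriction digestion between BamHI (5′) and NotI (3′) sites, both of which remain intact, so the insert can be excised or swapped. The promoter driving PTEN expression is not stated, and no epitope tags or fusion partners are listed.

The associated publication concerns a mechanistic analysis of a DNA damage-induced, PTEN-dependent cell size checkpoint in human cells. This suggests the construct was used to express this PTEN variant in human cells and assess how the S10N change affects PTEN's role in that checkpoint, probably alongside wild-type and other mutant versions. The record does not describe the functional consequence of the mutation.
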