Addgene plasmid #30371: pHR-SIN-PTEN-S10N
Depositing lab: Todd Waldman. Depositing organization: Georgetown University. Publication: Mechanistic Analysis of a DNA Damage-Induced, PTEN-Dependent Size Checkpoint in Human Cells. Kim JS, Xu X, Li H, Solomon D, Lane WS, Jin T, Waldman T. Mol Cell Biol. 2011 Jul . 31(13):2756-71. 10.1128/MCB.01323-10 PubMed 21536651.
Backbone
  Vector backbone: pHR-SIN
  Backbone size w/o insert (bp): 9000
  Vector type: Mammalian Expression
Growth in bacteria
  Bacterial resistance: Ampicillin, 100 μg/mL
  Growth temperature: 37°C
  Growth strain: DH5alpha
  Copy number: High Copy
Gene/Insert
  Gene/Insert name: PTEN-S10N
  Species: H. sapiens (human)
  Insert size (bp): 1209
  Mutation: S10N
  GenBank ID: U93051
  Entrez Gene: PTEN (a.k.a. 10q23del, BZS, CWS1, DEC, GLM2, MHAM, MMAC1, PTEN1, PTENbeta, PTENgama, TEP1)
  Cloning method: Restriction Enzyme; 5′ cloning site BamH I (not destroyed); 3′ cloning site Not I (not destroyed)
  Sequencing primers: 5′ CCAAGGACCTGAAATGACCC
Terms and licenses: Academic/Nonprofit Terms; Industry Terms: Not Available to Industry
How to cite: pHR-SIN-PTEN-S10N was a gift from Todd Waldman (Addgene plasmid # 30371 ; http://n2t.net/addgene:30371 ; RRID:Addgene_30371)
